>Addgene plasmid #200147 | pHHYTK114 | addgene full sequence | sequence record 396585 | Addgene NGS Result
TCGGTCTCATATGGACTCTAAGGGTGAAGAAGATAACATGGCTTCTTTGCCAGCCACCCACGAGTTGCAC
ATCTTCGGTTCCATTAACGGTGTCGACTTCGATATGGTCGGTCAAGGTACCGGTAACCCAAACGACGGTT
ACGAAGAATTGAACTTGAAGTCTACCAAGGGCGACTTGCAGTTCTCCCCTTGGATTTTGGTTCCACACAT
CGGTTACGGTTTCCACCAATACTTGCCATACCCAGACGGTATGTCCCCATTCCAAGCCGCCATGGTTGAC
GGTTCTGGTTACCAAGTCCACAGAACCATGCAATTCGAAGACGGTGCTTCCTTGACCGTGAACTACAGAT
ACACCTACGAAGGTTCTCACATCAAGGGCGAAGCCCAAGTTAAGGGTACCGGTTTCCCTGCTGACGGTCC
AGTCATGACTAACTCCTTGACCGCTGCTGACTGGTGTCGTTCCAAGAAGACCTACCCAAACGATAAGACC
ATCATTTCCACTTTCAAGTGGTCCTACACCACCGGTAACGGCAAGAGATACCGCTCTACCGCTCGTACCA
CCTACACCTTCGCCAAGCCAATGGCTGCCAACTACTTGAAGAACCAGCCTATGTACGTCTTCCGTAAGAC
CGAGCTGAAGCATTCCAAGACTGAATTGAACTTCAAGGAATGGCAAAAGGCTTTCACCGACGTCATGGGT
ATGGACGAATTGTACAAGGGATCCTGAGACCAGACCAATAAAAAACGCCCGGCGGCAACCGAGCGTTCTG
AACAAATCCAGATGGAGTTCTGAGGTCATTACTGGATCTATCAACAGGAGTCCAAGCGAGCTCGATATCA
AATTACGCCCCGCCCTGCCACTCATCGCAGTACTGTTGTAATTCATTAAGCATTCTGCCGACATGGAAGC
CATCACAAACGGCATGATGAACCTGAATCGCCAGCGGCATCAGCACCTTGTCGCCTTGCGTATAATATTT
GCCCATGGTGAAAACGGGGGCGAAGAAGTTGTCCATATTGGCCACGTTTAAATCAAAACTGGTGAAACTC
ACCCAGGGATTGGCTGAAACGAAAAACATATTCTCAATAAACCCTTTAGGGAAATAGGCCAGGTTTTCAC
CGTAACACGCCACATCTTGCGAATATATGTGTAGAAACTGCCGGAAATCGTCGTGGTATTCACTCCAGAG
CGATGAAAACGTTTCAGTTTGCTCATGGAAAACGGTGTAACAAGGGTGAACACTATCCCATATCACCAGC
TCACCGTCTTTCATTGCCATACGAAATTCCGGATGAGCATTCATCAGGCGGGCAAGAATGTGAATAAAGG
CCGGATAAAACTTGTGCTTATTTTTCTTTACGGTCTTTAAAAAGGCCGTAATATCCAGCTGAACGGTCTG
GTTATAGGTACATTGAGCAACTGACTGAAATGCCTCAAAATGTTCTTTACGATGCCATTGGGATATATCA
ACGGTGGTATATCCAGTGATTTTTTTCTCCATTTTAGCTTCCTTAGCTCCTGAAAATCTCGATAACTCAA
AAAATACGCCCGGTAGTGATCTTATTTCATTATGGTGAAAGTTGGAACCTCTTACGTGCCCGATCAATCA
TGACCAAAATCCCTTAACGTGAGTTTTCGTTCCACTGAGCGTCAGACCCCGTAGAAAAGATCAAAGGATC
TTCTTGAGATCCTTTTTTTCTGCGCGTAATCTGCTGCTTGCAAACAAAAAAACCACCGCTACCAGCGGTG
GTTTGTTTGCCGGATCAAGAGCTACCAACTCTTTTTCCGAAGGTAACTGGCTTCAGCAGAGCGCAGATAC
CAAATACTGTTCTTCTAGTGTAGCCGTAGTTAGGCCACCACTTCAAGAACTCTGTAGCACCGCCTACATA
CCTCGCTCTGCTAATCCTGTTACCAGTGGCTGCTGCCAGTGGCGATAAGTCGTGTCTTACCGGGTTGGAC
TCAAGACGATAGTTACCGGATAAGGCGCAGCGGTCGGGCTGAACGGGGGGTTCGTGCACACAGCCCAGCT
TGGAGCGAACGACCTACACCGAACTGAGATACCTACAGCGTGAGCTATGAGAAAGCGCCACGCTTCCCGA
AGGGAGAAAGGCGGACAGGTATCCGGTAAGCGGCAGGGTCGGAACAGGAGAGCGCACGAGGGAGCTTCCA
GGGGGAAACGCCTGGTATCTTTATAGTCCTGTCGGGTTTCGCCACCTCTGACTTGAGCGTCGATTTTTGT
GATGCTCGTCAGGGGGGCGGAGCCTATGGAAAAACGCCAGCAACGCGGCCTTTTTACGGTTCCTGGCCTT
TTGCTGGCCTTTTGCTCACATGTTCTTTCCTGCGTTATCCCCTGATTCTGTGGATAACCGTAG
Features (pLannotate 1.2.2; 5 found; start..end, strand, type, name):
     11..718     +  CDS            mNeonGreen: mNeonGreen is a basic (constitutively fluorescent) green/yellow fluorescent protein published in 2013, derived from Branchiostoma lanceolatum. It is reported to be a very rapidly-maturing monomer with moderate acid sensitivity.
    738..772     -  terminator     lambda t0 terminator: minimal transcription terminator from phage lambda (Scholtissek and Grosse, 1987)
    846..1502    -  CDS            cat: CAT_ECOLX - Experimental evidence at protein level: Swiss-Prot protein existence level 1. This enzyme is an effector of chloramphenicol resistance in bacteria. From Escherichia coli. This protein is used as a marker in many commonly used cloning vectors, such as pACYC184.
   1503..1600    -  promoter       cat promoter: promoter of the E. coli cat gene encoding chloramphenicol acetyltransferase
   1684..2272    +  rep_origin     ori: high-copy-number ColE1/pMB1/pBR322/pUC origin of replication
