[The description below was written by a language model from this plasmid's Addgene catalogue record and pLannotate feature annotations shown in this document.]
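Description:
pHHYTK114 is a small (about 2.4 kb) part-storage plasmid for the yeast Modular Cloning (MoClo) system, built in the pYTK001 entry vector of the Yeast Toolkit. It is not an expression construct in its own right. It is maintained in E. coli and serves as a donor of a standardized DNA part for hierarchical Golden Gate assembly. Propagation relies on a high-copy ColE1/pUC-type origin, and selection is by chloramphenicol through the cat gene, which is driven by its native promoter. A minimal phage lambda t0 terminator lies between the resistance cassette and the part.

The payload is ymNeonGreen, a 711 bp coding sequence for the bright, rapidly maturing monomeric green/yellow fluorescent protein mNeonGreen, derived from Branchiostoma lanceolatum. The "y" prefix presumably denotes a yeast-adapted version, although the record does not say so explicitly. The insert was introduced through BsmBI sites that were destroyed during cloning, as is usual for domesticating parts into this entry vector. No promoter, terminator or yeast marker flanks the coding sequence in the feature table. This fits its designation as a Type 3 part, the position reserved for coding sequences in the toolkit's scheme. In a subsequent Golden Gate reaction the part is excised and joined to a promoter (Type 2) and a terminator or C-terminal tag (Type 4) to form a complete yeast transcription unit. The plasmid belongs to a toolkit for reliable intracellular protein targeting in Saccharomyces cerevisiae, where a fluorescent reporter of this kind would typically be combined with targeting signals to visualise localisation to specific compartments.
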