Addgene plasmid #200147: pHHYTK114
Purpose: Type 3 part for Modular Cloning in Yeast
Depositing lab: Johannes Herrmann. Depositing organization: Rheinland-Pfälzische Technische Universität Kaiserslautern. Publication: A modular cloning (MoClo) toolkit for reliable intracellular protein targeting in the yeast Saccharomyces cerevisiae. Simakin P, Koch C, Herrmann JM. Microb Cell. 2023 Feb 28;10(4):78-87. doi: 10.15698/mic2023.04.794. eCollection 2023 Apr 3. PubMed 37009624.
Backbone
  Vector backbone: pYTK001
  Backbone manufacturer: John Dueber Lab, https://doi.org/10.1021/sb500366v
  Vector type: Bacterial Expression, Synthetic Biology
Growth in bacteria
  Bacterial resistance: Chloramphenicol, 25 μg/mL
  Growth temperature: 37°C
  Growth strain: DH5alpha
  Copy number: High Copy
Gene/Insert
  Gene/Insert name: ymNeonGreen
  Species: B. lanceolatum
  Insert size (bp): 711
  Cloning method: Restriction Enzyme; 5′ cloning site BsmBI (destroyed during cloning); 3′ cloning site BsmBI (destroyed during cloning)
Terms and licenses: Academic/Nonprofit Terms; Industry Terms: Not Available to Industry
How to cite: pHHYTK114 was a gift from Johannes Herrmann (Addgene plasmid # 200147 ; http://n2t.net/addgene:200147 ; RRID:Addgene_200147)
